Addgene plasmid #138035: MYMH41
Purpose: Encodes Ribosome Binding Site (RBS) variant using GFP as a reporter gene
Depositing lab: Meng How Tan. Depositing organization: Nanyang Technological University. Publication: An Expanded Synthetic Biology Toolkit for Gene Expression Control in Acetobacteraceae. Teh MY, Ooi KH, Danny Teo SX, Bin Mansoor ME, Shaun Lim WZ, Tan MH. ACS Synth Biol. 2019 Apr 19;8(4):708-723. doi: 10.1021/acssynbio.8b00168. Epub 2019 Mar 22. PubMed 30865830.
Backbone
  Vector backbone: pSEVA-331Bb
  Vector type: Bacterial Expression
Growth in bacteria
  Bacterial resistance: Chloramphenicol, 25 μg/mL
  Growth temperature: 37°C
  Growth strain: DH5alpha
  Copy number: High Copy
Gene/Insert
  Gene/Insert name: pSEVA-331Bb-7GT-GFP
  Species: Synthetic
  Mutation: AAA GAG TAG AAA
  Cloning method: Restriction Enzyme; 5′ cloning site Unknown (unknown if destroyed)
Terms and licenses: Academic/Nonprofit Terms; Industry Terms: Not Available to Industry
Depositor comments: Low expression
How to cite: MYMH41 was a gift from Meng How Tan (Addgene plasmid # 138035 ; http://n2t.net/addgene:138035 ; RRID:Addgene_138035)
