[The description below was written by a language model from this plasmid's Addgene catalogue record and pLannotate feature annotations shown in this document.]
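Description:
MYMH41 is a 3.8 kb bacterial expression plasmid built on pSEVA-331Bb, a BioBrick-compatible version of a modular SEVA broad-host-range vector. It replicates from the pBBR1 oriV with its cognate Rep protein, a system that functions in many Gram-negative bacteria beyond E. coli. It also carries an incP oriT, so it can be mobilised by conjugation when transfer functions are supplied in trans. Selection is by chloramphenicol resistance, with the cat gene expressed from its own promoter. Lambda t0 and rrnB T1 terminators flank the backbone modules and insulate them from the cargo region. The record lists it as high copy when propagated in DH5alpha.

The cargo follows a BioBrick prefix and is a reporter cassette named 7GT-GFP. Two lac operator sites are annotated upstream of an approximately 700 bp fluorescent protein coding sequence, which is followed by rrnB T1 and T7Te terminators. No promoter is annotated for this cassette, so the record does not state what drives it, although the operators suggest a lac-regulated design. No lacI gene is annotated on the plasmid. The catalogue entry calls the reporter GFP, whereas the automated annotation labelled this ORF hfriFP; that label may simply be a similarity-based match rather than the true identity. The defining feature is a synthetic ribosome binding site variant, recorded as a mutation of the RBS sequence, placed ahead of the reporter. The depositor notes that it gives low expression.

The plasmid belongs to a synthetic biology toolkit for controlling gene expression in Acetobacteraceae. It serves as one characterised member of an RBS strength series, with fluorescence reporting translation initiation efficiency.
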