Features (pLannotate 1.2.2; 13 found; start..end, strand, type, name):
      4..98      +  terminator     lambda t0 terminator: transcription terminator from phage lambda
    146..248     +  promoter       cat promoter: promoter of the E. coli cat gene encoding chloramphenicol acetyltransferase
    249..905     +  CDS            cat: CAT_ECOLX - Experimental evidence at protein level: Swiss-Prot protein existence level 1. This enzyme is an effector of chloramphenicol resistance in bacteria. From Escherichia coli. This protein is used as a marker in many commonly used cloning vectors, such as pACYC184.
   1057..1165    +  oriT           oriT: incP origin of transfer
   1176..1838    -  CDS            pBBR1 Rep: replication protein for the broad-host-range plasmid pBBR1 from Bordetella bronchiseptica
   1839..2610    -  rep_origin     pBBR1 oriV: replication origin of the broad-host-range plasmid pBBR1 from Bordetella bronchiseptica; requires the pBBR1 Rep protein for replication
   2725..2811    -  terminator     rrnB T1 terminator: Escherichia coli rrnB; transcription terminator T1 from the E. coli rrnB gene
   2850..2871    +  misc_feature   BioBrick prefix: BioBrick prefix for parts that do not start with "ATG"
   2874..2890    +  protein_bind   lac operator: The lac repressor binds to the lac operator to inhibit transcription in E. coli. This inhibition can be relieved by adding lactose or isopropyl-β-D-thiogalactopyranoside (IPTG). lac repressor encoded by lacI
   2897..2913    +  protein_bind   lac operator: The lac repressor binds to the lac operator to inhibit transcription in E. coli. This inhibition can be relieved by adding lactose or isopropyl-β-D-thiogalactopyranoside (IPTG). lac repressor encoded by lacI
   2953..3666    +  CDS            hfriFP: hfriFP is a fluorescent protein published in 2013, derived from Herbaspirillum frisingense.
   3689..3760    +  terminator     rrnB T1 terminator: transcription terminator T1 from the E. coli rrnB gene
   3776..3803    +  terminator     T7Te terminator: phage T7 early transcription terminator
>Addgene plasmid #138035 | MYMH41 | addgene full sequence | sequence record 275118 | Addgene NGS Result
TTGGACTCCTGTTGATAGATCCAGTAATGACCTCAGAACTCCATCTGGATTTGTTCAGAACGCTCGGTTG
CCGCCGGGCGTTTTTTATTGGTGAGAATCCAGGGGTCCCCAATAATTACGATTTAAATTGGCGAAAATGA
GACGTTGATCGGCACGTAAGAGGTTCCAACTTTCACCATAATGAAATAAGATCACTACCGGGCGTATTTT
TTGAGTTATCGAGATTTTCAGGAGCTAAGGAAGCTAAAATGGAGAAAAAAATCACTGGATATACCACCGT
TGATATATCCCAATGGCATCGTAAAGAACATTTTGAGGCATTTCAGTCAGTTGCTCAATGTACCTATAAC
CAGACCGTTCAGCTGGATATTACGGCCTTTTTAAAGACCGTAAAGAAAAATAAGCACAAGTTTTATCCGG
CCTTTATTCACATTCTTGCCCGCCTGATGAATGCTCATCCGGAATTTCGTATGGCAATGAAAGACGGTGA
GCTGGTGATATGGGATAGTGTTCACCCTTGTTACACCGTTTTCCATGAGCAAACTGAAACGTTTTCATCG
CTCTGGAGTGAATACCACGACGATTTCCGGCAGTTTCTACACATATATTCGCAAGATGTGGCGTGTTACG
GTGAAAACCTGGCCTATTTCCCTAAAGGGTTTATTGAGAATATGTTTTTCGTCTCAGCCAATCCCTGGGT
GAGTTTCACCAGTTTTGATTTAAACGTGGCCAATATGGACAACTTCTTCGCCCCCGTTTTCACCATGGGC
AAATATTATACGCAAGGCGACAAGGTGCTGATGCCGCTGGCGATTCAGGTTCATCATGCCGTTTGTGATG
GCTTCCATGTCGGCAGAATGCTTAATGAATTACAACAGTACTGCGATGAGTGGCAGGGCGGGGCGTAATT
TGACTTTTGTCCTTTTCCGCTGCATAACCCTGCTTCGGGGTCATTATAGCGATTTTTTCGGTATATCCAT
CCTTTTTCGCACGATATACAGGATTTTGCCAAAGGGTTCGTGTAGACTTTCCTTGGTGTATCCAACGGCG
TCAGCCGGGCAGGATAGGTGAAGTAGGCCCACCCGCGAGCGGGTGTTCCTTCTTCACTGTCCCTTATTCG
CACCTGGCGGTGCTCAACGGGAATCCTGCTCTGCGAGGCTGGCCGTAGGCCGGCCCTACCGGCGCGGCAG
CGTTACCCGTGTCGGCGGCTCCAACGGCTCGCCATCGTCCAGAAAACACGGCTCATCGGGCATCGGCAGG
CGCTGCTGCCCGCGCCGTTCCCATTCCTCCGTTTCGGTCAAGGCTGGCAGGTCTGGTTCCATGCCCGGAA
TGCCGGGCTGGCTGGGCGGCTCCTCGCCGGGGCCGGTCGGTAGTTGCTGCTCGCCCGGATACAGGGTCGG
GATGCGGCGCAGGTCGCCATGCCCCAACAGCGATTCGTCCTGGTCGTCGTGATCAACCACCACGGCGGCA
CTGAACACCGACAGGCGCAACTGGTCGCGGGGCTGGCCCCACGCCACGCGGTCATTGACCACGTAGGCCG
ACACGGTGCCGGGGCCGTTGAGCTTCACGACGGAGATCCAGCGCTCGGCCACCAAGTCCTTGACTGCGTA
TTGGACCGTCCGCAAAGAACGTCCGATGAGCTTGGAAAGTGTCTTCTGGCTGACCACCACGGCGTTCTGG
TGGCCCATCTGCGCCACGAGGTGATGCAGCAGCATTGCCGCCGTGGGTTTCCTCGCAATAAGCCCGGCCC
ACGCCTCATGCGCTTTGCGTTCCGTTTGCACCCAGTGACCGGGCTTGTTCTTGGCTTGAATGCCGATTTC
TCTGGACTGCGTGGCCATGCTTATCTCCATGCGGTAGGGGTGCCGCACGGTTGCGGCACCATGCGCAATC
AGCTGCAACTTTTCGGCAGCGCGACAACAATTATGCGTTGCGTAAAAGTGGCAGTCAATTACAGATTTTC
TTTAACCTACGCAATGAGCTATTGCGGGGGGTGCCGCAATGAGCTGTTGCGTACCCCCCTTTTTTAAGTT
GTTGATTTTTAAGTCTTTCGCATTTCGCCCTATATCTAGTTCTTTGGTGCCCAAAGAAGGGCACCCCTGC
GGGGTTCCCCCACGCCTTCGGCGCGGCTCCCCCTCCGGCAAAAAGTGGCCCCTCCGGGGCTTGTTGATCG
ACTGCGCGGCCTTCGGCCTTGCCCAAGGTGGCGCTGCCCCCTTGGAACCCCCGCACTCGCCGCCGTGAGG
CTCGGGGGGCAGGCGGGCGGGCTTCGCCCTTCGACTGCCCCCACTCGCATAGGCTTGGGTCGTTCCAGGC
GCGTCAAGGCCAAGCCGCTGCGCGGTCGCTGCGCGAGCCTTGACCCGCCTTCCACTTGGTGTCCAACCGG
CAAGCGAAGCGCGCAGGCCGCAGGCCGGAGGCTTTTCCCCAGAGAAAATTAAAAAAATTGATGGGGCAAG
GCCGCAGGCCGCGCAGTTGGAGCCGGTGGGTATGTGGTCGAAGGCTGGGTAGCCGGTGGGCAATCCCTGT
GGTCAAGCTCGTGGGCAGGCGCAGCCTGTCCATCAGCTTGTCCAGCAGGGTTGTCCACGGGCCGAGCGAA
GCGAGCCAGCCGGTGGCCGCTCGCGGCCATCGTCCACATATCCACGGGCTGGCAAGGGAGCGCAGCGACC
GCGCAGGGCGAAGCCCGGAGAGCAAGCCCGTAGGGGGGGCGCGCCCAGCTGTCTAGGGCGGCGGATTTGT
CCTACTCAGGAGAGCGTTCACCGACAAACAACAGATAAAACGAAAGGCCCAGTCTTTCGACTGAGCCTTT
CGTTTTATTTGATGCCTTTAATTAAAGCGGATAACAATTTCACACAGGAGAATTCGCGGCCGCTTCTAGA
GAATTGTGAGCGGATAACAATTGACATTGTGAGCGGATAACAAGATACTGAGCACATACTAGAGAAAGAG
TAGAAATACTAGATGCGTAAAGGAGAAGAACTTTTCACTGGAGTTGTCCCAATTCTTGTTGAATTAGATG
GTGATGTTAATGGGCACAAATTTTCTGTCAGTGGAGAGGGTGAAGGTGATGCAACATACGGAAAACTTAC
CCTTAAATTTATTTGCACTACTGGAAAACTACCTGTTCCATGGCCAACACTTGTCACTACTTTCGGTTAT
GGTGTTCAATGCTTTGCGAGATACCCAGATCATATGAAACAGCATGACTTTTTCAAGAGTGCCATGCCCG
AAGGTTATGTACAGGAAAGAACTATATTTTTCAAAGATGACGGGAACTACAAGACACGTGCTGAAGTCAA
GTTTGAAGGTGATACCCTTGTTAATAGAATCGAGTTAAAAGGTATTGATTTTAAAGAAGATGGAAACATT
CTTGGACACAAATTGGAATACAACTATAACTCACACAATGTATACATCATGGCAGACAAACAAAAGAATG
GAATCAAAGTTAACTTCAAAATTAGACACAACATTGAAGATGGAAGCGTTCAACTAGCAGACCATTATCA
ACAAAATACTCCAATTGGCGATGGCCCTGTCCTTTTACCAGACAACCATTACCTGTCCACACAATCTGCC
CTTTCGAAAGATCCCAACGAAAAGAGAGACCACATGGTCCTTCTTGAGTTTGTAACAGCTGCTGGGATTA
CACATGGCATGGATGAACTATACAAATAATAATACTAGAGCCAGGCATCAAATAAAACGAAAGGCTCAGT
CGAAAGACTGGGCCTTTCGTTTTATCTGTTGTTTGTCGGTGAACGCTCTCTACTAGAGTCACACTGGCTC
ACCTTCGGGTGGGCCTTTCTGCGTTTATATACTAGCGGCCGCTGCAGC
